Addgene plasmid #100839: pAAV.CAG.Flex.GCaMP6m.WPRE.SV40
Purpose: AAV expression of Cre recombinase-activated ultrasensitive protein calcium sensor from CAG promoter
Depositing lab: Douglas Kim & GENIE Project. Depositing organization: HHMI, Janelia Research Campus. Publication: Ultrasensitive fluorescent proteins for imaging neuronal activity. Chen TW, Wardill TJ, Sun Y, Pulver SR, Renninger SL, Baohan A, Schreiter ER, Kerr RA, Orger MB, Jayaraman V, Looger LL, Svoboda K, Kim DS. Nature. 2013 Jul 18;499(7458):295-300. doi: 10.1038/nature12354. PubMed 23868258.
Backbone
  Vector backbone: pAAV
  Vector type: Mammalian Expression, AAV
Growth in bacteria
  Bacterial resistance: Ampicillin, 100 μg/mL
  Growth temperature: 37°C
  Growth strain: NEB Stable
  Copy number: Unknown
Gene/Insert
  Gene/Insert name: GCaMP6m (alt name: GCaMP3 variant 629)
  Species: Synthetic
  Insert size (bp): 1353
  Mutation: GCaMP3-T302L R303P M378G K379S D380Y T381R S383T R392G
  Promoter: CAG
  Cloning method: Unknown
  Sequencing primers: 5′ unknown
Terms and licenses: Academic/Nonprofit Terms; Industry Terms: Not Available to Industry
Depositor comments: This plasmid was previously available as pAAV.CAG.Flex.GCaMP6m.WPRE.SV40 ( p2817) from the Penn Vector Core. This plasmid was created as part of the GENIE project at Janelia Research Campus.
How to cite: pAAV.CAG.Flex.GCaMP6m.WPRE.SV40 was a gift from Douglas Kim & GENIE Project (Addgene plasmid # 100839 ; http://n2t.net/addgene:100839 ; RRID:Addgene_100839) For viral preps, please replace (Addgene plasmid # 100839) in the above sentence with: (Addgene viral prep # 100839-AAV1), (Addgene viral prep # 100839-AAV5), or (Addgene viral prep # 100839-AAV9)
