[The description below was written by a language model from this plasmid's Addgene catalogue record, the feature table of its GenBank file and pLannotate feature annotations shown in this document.]
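Description:
pAAV.CAG.Flex.GCaMP6m.WPRE.SV40 is an adeno-associated virus transfer plasmid built on a pAAV backbone for Cre-dependent expression of the genetically encoded calcium indicator GCaMP6m in mammalian cells. The expression cassette lies between two AAV2 inverted terminal repeats, which allow it to be replicated and packaged into recombinant AAV particles when helper functions are supplied in trans. Outside the ITRs, the plasmid carries a high-copy ColE1/pUC-type origin and an ampicillin resistance gene with its own promoter for propagation and selection in E. coli, plus an f1 phage origin. Small lacZα, lacI, rabbit-type β-globin and SV40 large T fragments flagged in the annotation are backbone or regulatory-element remnants rather than functional genes.

Transcription is driven by the CAG promoter, annotated as a CMV enhancer fragment, the chicken β-actin promoter and chimeric β-actin/β-globin intron sequences. Downstream, the 1,353 bp synthetic GCaMP6m coding sequence (a GCaMP3 derivative carrying several substitutions) sits in reverse orientation, flanked on each side by a lox2272 and a loxP site, with the two pairs facing each other. In this Flex (double-inverted) arrangement, no sensor is made until Cre recombinase inverts the cassette through one pair of compatible sites and then excises a site of the other pair, locking the coding sequence in the sense orientation. A WPRE then enhances transcript stability and expression, and an SV40 polyadenylation signal terminates the message. The construct is used to restrict fluorescence imaging of calcium activity, notably in neurons, to Cre-expressing cell populations. The accompanying GenBank record is slightly shorter than the full depositor sequence and lacks promoter annotation, but otherwise shows the same elements.
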