Features (pLannotate 1.2.2; 22 found; start..end, strand, type, name):
    191..439     +  enhancer       CMV enhancer (fragment): human cytomegalovirus immediate early enhancer
    441..718     +  promoter       chicken β-actin promoter: No description available
    719..854     +  intron         hybrid intron (fragment): hybrid between chicken β-actin (CBA) and minute virus of mice (MMV) introns (Gray et al., 2011)
    943..1073    +  intron         chimeric intron (fragment): chimera between introns from chicken β-actin and rabbit β-globin
   1071..1136    +  CDS            HBB (fragment): HBB_LEPEU - Experimental evidence at protein level: Swiss-Prot protein existence level 1. Involved in oxygen transport from the lung to the various peripheral tissues. From Lepus europaeus (European hare).
   1135..1168    -  protein_bind   lox2272: Cre-mediated recombination occurs in the 8-bp core sequence (GGATACTT). lox2272 sites are compatible with each other, but incompatible with loxP or loxN sites (Lee and Saito, 1988). Cre recombinase
   1231..1264    -  protein_bind   loxP: Cre-mediated recombination occurs in the 8-bp core sequence (GCATACAT). Cre recombinase
   1275..2627    -  CDS            GCaMP6m: improved fluorescent protein-based calcium sensor (Chen et al., 2013)
   2644..2677    +  protein_bind   lox2272: Cre-mediated recombination occurs in the 8-bp core sequence (GGATACTT). lox2272 sites are compatible with each other, but incompatible with loxP or loxN sites (Lee and Saito, 1988). Cre recombinase
   2748..2781    +  protein_bind   loxP: Cre-mediated recombination occurs in the 8-bp core sequence (GCATACAT). Cre recombinase
   2799..2823    +  misc_feature   MCS (fragment): pBluescript multiple cloning site
   2823..3411    +  misc_feature   WPRE: woodchuck hepatitis virus posttranscriptional regulatory element
   3454..3575    -  polyA_signal   SV40 poly(A) signal: SV40 polyadenylation signal
   3598..3666    -  CDS            large T antigen (fragment): large T antigen from SV40 (simian virus 40)
   3737..3870    +  repeat_region  AAV2 ITR: inverted terminal repeat of adeno-associated virus serotype 2 inverted
   3864..3920    -  CDS            lacI (fragment): lac repressor; lacI; The lac repressor binds to the lac operator to inhibit transcription in E. coli. This inhibition can be relieved by adding lactose or isopropyl-β-D-thiogalactopyranoside (IPTG).
   4103..4691    -  rep_origin     ori: high-copy-number ColE1/pMB1/pBR322/pUC origin of replication
   4862..5722    -  CDS            AmpR: β-lactamase; bla; confers resistance to ampicillin, carbenicillin, and related antibiotics
   5723..5827    -  promoter       AmpR promoter: bla
   5880..6308    -  rep_origin     f1 ori (sequence partly withheld): f1 bacteriophage origin of replication; arrow indicates direction of (+) strand synthesis
   6313..3       -  CDS            lacZα (fragment) (across the origin): LacZα fragment of β-galactosidase; lacZ fragment
   6377..130     -  repeat_region  AAV2 ITR (fragment) (across the origin): inverted terminal repeat of adeno-associated virus serotype 2 inverted
>Addgene plasmid #100839 | pAAV.CAG.Flex.GCaMP6m.WPRE.SV40 | depositor full sequence | sequence record 189733 | pAAV.CAG.Flex.GCaMP6m.WPRE.SV40 sequence 6379 bps
CTGCGCGCTCGCTCGCTCACTGAGGCCGCCCGGGCAAAGCCCGGGCGTCGGGCGACCTTTGGTCGCCCGG
CCTCAGTGAGCGAGCGAGCGCGCAGAGAGGGAGTGGCCAACTCCATCACTAGGGGTTCCTTGTAGTTAAT
GATTAACCCGCCATGCTACTTATCTACGTAGCCATGCTCTAGGAAGAGTACCATTGACGTCAATAATGAC
GTATGTTCCCATAGTAACGCCAATAGGGACTTTCCATTGACGTCAATGGGTGGAGTATTTACGGTAAACT
GCCCACTTGGCAGTACATCAAGTGTATCATATGCCAAGTACGCCCCCTATTGACGTCAATGACGGTAAAT
GGCCCGCCTGGCATTATGCCCAGTACATGACCTTATGGGACTTTCCTACTTGGCAGTACATCTACGTATT
AGTCATCGCTATTACCATGGTCGAGGTGAGCCCCACGTTCTGCTTCACTCTCCCCATCTCCCCCCCCTCC
CCACCCCCAATTTTGTATTTATTTATTTTTTAATTATTTTGTGCAGCGATGGGGGCGGGGGGGGGGGGGG
GGCGCGCGCCAGGCGGGGCGGGGCGGGGCGAGGGGCGGGGCGGGGCGAGGCGGAGAGGTGCGGCGGCAGC
CAATCAGAGCGGCGCGCTCCGAAAGTTTCCTTTTATGGCGAGGCGGCGGCGGCGGCGGCCCTATAAAAAG
CGAAGCGCGCGGCGGGCGGGAGTCGCTGCGCGCTGCCTTCGCCCCGTGCCCCGCTCCGCCGCCGCCTCGC
GCCGCCCGCCCCGGCTCTGACTGACCGCGTTACTCCCACAGGTGAGCGGGCGGGACGGCCCTTCTCCTCC
GGGCTGTAATTAGCGCTTGGTTTAATGACGGCTTGTTTCTTTTCTGTGGCTGCGTGAAAGCCTTGAGGGG
CTCCGGGAGGGCCCTTTGTGCGGGGGGAGCGGCTCGGGGCTGTCCGCGGGGGGACGGCTGCCTTCGGGGG
GGACGGGGCAGGGCGGGGTTCGGCTTCTGGCGTGTGACCGGCGGCTCTAGAGCCTCTGCTAACCATGTTC
ATGCCTTCTTCTTTTTCCTACAGCTCCTGGGCAACGTGCTGGTTATTGTGCTGTCTCATCATTTTGGCAA
AGAATTGGATCCCCATAACTTCGTATAAAGTATCCTATACGAAGTTATATCAAAATAGGAAGACCAATGC
TTCACCATCGACCCGAATTGCCAAGCATCACCATCGACCCATAACTTCGTATAATGTATGCTATACGAAG
TTATACTAGAGCTTTCACTTCGCTGTCATCATTTGTACAAACTCTTCGTAGTTTACCTGACCATCCCCAT
CGATGTCTGCTTCCCTGATCATTTCATCAACCTCTTCATCTGTTAACTTCTCTCCAAGGTTTGTCATCAC
GTGGCGAAGCTCTGCTGCACTGATGTAGCCATTGCCATCCTTATCAAACACACCGAACGCTTCTCTAATT
TCTTCTTCCGTGTCCCTGTAGCTCCCTTTTCTTGCCATCATTGTCAGGAACTCAGGGAAGTCGATTGTGC
CGTCACCGTCGGCATCTACTTCATTGATCATGTCCTGCAGCTCTGCTTCTGTGGGGTTCTGCCCCAGAGA
CCGCATCACCGTCCCCAGCTCCTTGGTTGTTATTGTCCCATCCCCGTCCTTGTCAAATAGGGAGAAAGCC
TCTTTAAATTCTGCGATCTGCTCTTCAGTCAGTTGGTCCGGCAGGTTGTACTCCAGCTTGTGCCCCAGGA
TGTTGCCGTCCTCCTTGAAGTCGATGCCCTTCAGCTCGATGCGGTTCACCAGGGTGTCGCCCTCGAACTT
CACCTCGGCGCGGGTCTTGTAGTTGCCGTCGTCCTTGAAGAAGATGGTGCGCTCCTGGATGTAGCCTTCG
GGCATGGCGGACTTGAAGAAGTCGTGCTGCTTCATGTGGTCGGGGTAGCGGCTGAAGCACTGCACGCCGT
AGGTCAGGGTGGTCACGAGGGTGGGCCAGGGCACGGGCAGCTTGCCGGTGGTGCAGATGAACTTCAGGGT
CAGCTTGCCGTAGGTGGCATCGCCCTCACCCTCGCCGGACACGCTGAACTTGTGGCCGTTTACGTCGCCG
TCCAGCTCGACCAGGATGGGCACCACCCCGGTGAACAGCTCCTCGCCCTTGCTCACCATGCTCCCTCCGG
TACCGCCCTTGTACAGCTCGTCCATGCCGAGAGTGATCCCGGCGGCGGTCACGAACTCCAGCAGGACCAT
GTGATCGCGCTTCTCGTTGGGGTCTTTCGAAAGTTTGGACTGCACGCTCAGGTAGTGGTTGTCGGGCAGC
AGCACGGGGCCGTCGCCGATGGGGGTGTTCTGCTGGTAGTGGTAGGCGAGCTGCACGCCGCCGTCCTCGA
TGTTGTGGCGGATCTTGAAGTTCGCCTTGATGCCGTTCTTCTGCTTGTCGGCCTTGATATAGACGTTCTC
GAGTGAGCTCAGCCGACCTATAGCTCTGACTGCGTGACCTGTCTTATTCCACTTACGACGTGATGAGTCG
ACCATGGTGGCGAGATCCTTATCGTCATCGTCGTACAGATCCCGACCCATTTGCTGTCCACCAGTCATGC
TAGCCATACCATGATGATGATGATGATGAGAACCCATGGTGGCGGATCCTAGTATAACTTCGTATAGGAT
ACTTTATACGAAGTTATCATTGGGATTCTTCCTATTTTGATCCAAGCATCACCATCGACCCTCTAGTCCA
GATCTCACCATCGACCCATAACTTCGTATAGCATACATTATACGAAGTTATGTCCCTCGAAGAGGTTCGA
ATTCGATATCAAGCTTATCGATAATCAACCTCTGGATTACAAAATTTGTGAAAGATTGACTGGTATTCTT
AACTATGTTGCTCCTTTTACGCTATGTGGATACGCTGCTTTAATGCCTTTGTATCATGCTATTGCTTCCC
GTATGGCTTTCATTTTCTCCTCCTTGTATAAATCCTGGTTGCTGTCTCTTTATGAGGAGTTGTGGCCCGT
TGTCAGGCAACGTGGCGTGGTGTGCACTGTGTTTGCTGACGCAACCCCCACTGGTTGGGGCATTGCCACC
ACCTGTCAGCTCCTTTCCGGGACTTTCGCTTTCCCCCTCCCTATTGCCACGGCGGAACTCATCGCCGCCT
GCCTTGCCCGCTGCTGGACAGGGGCTCGGCTGTTGGGCACTGACAATTCCGTGGTGTTGTCGGGGAAATC
ATCGTCCTTTCCTTGGCTGCTCGCCTGTGTTGCCACCTGGATTCTGCGCGGGACGTCCTTCTGCTACGTC
CCTTCGGCCCTCAATCCAGCGGACCTTCCTTCCCGCGGCCTGCTGCCGGCTCTGCGGCCTCTTCCGCGTC
TTCGCCTTCGCCCTCAGACGAGTCGGATCTCCCTTTGGGCCGCCTCCCCGCATCGATACCGTCGACCCGG
GCGGCCGCTTCGAGCAGACATGATAAGATACATTGATGAGTTTGGACAAACCACAACTAGAATGCAGTGA
AAAAAATGCTTTATTTGTGAAATTTGTGATGCTATTGCTTTATTTGTAACCATTATAAGCTGCAATAAAC
AAGTTAACAACAACAATTGCATTCATTTTATGTTTCAGGTTCAGGGGGAGATGTGGGAGGTTTTTTAAAG
CAAGTAAAACCTCTACAAATGTGGTAAAATCGATAAGGATCTTCCTAGAGCATGGCTACGTAGATAAGTA
GCATGGCGGGTTAATCATTAACTACAAGGAACCCCTAGTGATGGAGTTGGCCACTCCCTCTCTGCGCGCT
CGCTCGCTCACTGAGGCCGGGCGACCAAAGGTCGCCCGACGCCCGGGCTTTGCCCGGGCGGCCTCAGTGA
GCGAGCGAGCGCGCAGCTGCATTAATGAATCGGCCAACGCGCGGGGAGAGGCGGTTTGCGTATTGGGCGC
TCTTCCGCTTCCTCGCTCACTGACTCGCTGCGCTCGGTCGTTCGGCTGCGGCGAGCGGTATCAGCTCACT
CAAAGGCGGTAATACGGTTATCCACAGAATCAGGGGATAACGCAGGAAAGAACATGTGAGCAAAAGGCCA
GCAAAAGGCCAGGAACCGTAAAAAGGCCGCGTTGCTGGCGTTTTTCCATAGGCTCCGCCCCCCTGACGAG
CATCACAAAAATCGACGCTCAAGTCAGAGGTGGCGAAACCCGACAGGACTATAAAGATACCAGGCGTTTC
CCCCTGGAAGCTCCCTCGTGCGCTCTCCTGTTCCGACCCTGCCGCTTACCGGATACCTGTCCGCCTTTCT
CCCTTCGGGAAGCGTGGCGCTTTCTCATAGCTCACGCTGTAGGTATCTCAGTTCGGTGTAGGTCGTTCGC
TCCAAGCTGGGCTGTGTGCACGAACCCCCCGTTCAGCCCGACCGCTGCGCCTTATCCGGTAACTATCGTC
TTGAGTCCAACCCGGTAAGACACGACTTATCGCCACTGGCAGCAGCCACTGGTAACAGGATTAGCAGAGC
GAGGTATGTAGGCGGTGCTACAGAGTTCTTGAAGTGGTGGCCTAACTACGGCTACACTAGAAGAACAGTA
TTTGGTATCTGCGCTCTGCTGAAGCCAGTTACCTTCGGAAAAAGAGTTGGTAGCTCTTGATCCGGCAAAC
AAACCACCGCTGGTAGCGGTGGTTTTTTTGTTTGCAAGCAGCAGATTACGCGCAGAAAAAAAGGATCTCA
AGAAGATCCTTTGATCTTTTCTACGGGGTCTGACGCTCAGTGGAACGAAAACTCACGTTAAGGGATTTTG
GTCATGAGATTATCAAAAAGGATCTTCACCTAGATCCTTTTAAATTAAAAATGAAGTTTTAAATCAATCT
AAAGTATATATGAGTAAACTTGGTCTGACAGTTACCAATGCTTAATCAGTGAGGCACCTATCTCAGCGAT
CTGTCTATTTCGTTCATCCATAGTTGCCTGACTCCCCGTCGTGTAGATAACTACGATACGGGAGGGCTTA
CCATCTGGCCCCAGTGCTGCAATGATACCGCGAGACCCACGCTCACCGGCTCCAGATTTATCAGCAATAA
ACCAGCCAGCCGGAAGGGCCGAGCGCAGAAGTGGTCCTGCAACTTTATCCGCCTCCATCCAGTCTATTAA
TTGTTGCCGGGAAGCTAGAGTAAGTAGTTCGCCAGTTAATAGTTTGCGCAACGTTGTTGCCATTGCTACA
GGCATCGTGGTGTCACGCTCGTCGTTTGGTATGGCTTCATTCAGCTCCGGTTCCCAACGATCAAGGCGAG
TTACATGATCCCCCATGTTGTGCAAAAAAGCGGTTAGCTCCTTCGGTCCTCCGATCGTTGTCAGAAGTAA
GTTGGCCGCAGTGTTATCACTCATGGTTATGGCAGCACTGCATAATTCTCTTACTGTCATGCCATCCGTA
AGATGCTTTTCTGTGACTGGTGAGTACTCAACCAAGTCATTCTGAGAATAGTGTATGCGGCGACCGAGTT
GCTCTTGCCCGGCGTCAATACGGGATAATACCGCGCCACATAGCAGAACTTTAAAAGTGCTCATCATTGG
AAAACGTTCTTCGGGGCGAAAACTCTCAAGGATCTTACCGCTGTTGAGATCCAGTTCGATGTAACCCACT
CGTGCACCCAACTGATCTTCAGCATCTTTTACTTTCACCAGCGTTTCTGGGTGAGCAAAAACAGGAAGGC
AAAATGCCGCAAAAAAGGGAATAAGGGCGACACGGAAATGTTGAATACTCATACTCTTCCTTTTTCAATA
TTATTGAAGCATTTATCAGGGTTATTGTCTCATGAGCGGATACATATTTGAATGTATTTAGAAAAATAAA
CAAATAGGGGTTCCGCGCACATTTCCCCGAAAAGTGCCACCTAAATTGTAAGCGTTAATATTTTGTTAAA
ATTCGCGTTAAATTTTTGTTAAATCAGCTCATTTTTTAACCAATAGGCCGAAATCGGCAAAATCCCTTAT
AAATCAAAAGAATAGACCGAGATAGGGTTGAGTGTTGTTCCAGTTTGGAACAAGAGTCCACTATTAAAGA
ACGTGGACTCCAACGTCAAAGG
[49 nt withheld, positions 6043-6091]
T
[91 nt withheld, positions 6093-6183]
G
[124 nt withheld, positions 6185-6308]
CCCATTCGCCATTCAGGCTGCGCAACTGTTGGGAAGGGCGATCGGTGCGGGCCTCTTCGCTATTACGCCA
G
