LOCUS       Exported 6272 bp ds-DNA linear SYN 20-MAY-2021
DEFINITION  AAV expression of Cre recombinase-activated ultrasensitive protein
            calcium sensor from CAG promoter.
ACCESSION   .
VERSION     .
KEYWORDS    pAAV.CAG.Flex.GCaMP6m.WPRE.SV40
SOURCE      synthetic DNA construct
  ORGANISM  synthetic DNA construct
REFERENCE   1 (bases 1 to 6272)
  AUTHORS   Chen TW, Wardill TJ, Sun Y, Pulver SR, Renninger SL, Baohan A,
            Schreiter ER, Kerr RA, Orger MB, Jayaraman V, Looger LL, Svoboda K,
            Kim DS
  TITLE     Ultrasensitive fluorescent proteins for imaging neuronal activity.
  JOURNAL   Nature. 2013 Jul 18;499(7458):295-300. doi: 10.1038/nature12354.
  PUBMED    23868258
REFERENCE   2 (bases 1 to 6272)
  AUTHORS   .
  TITLE     Direct Submission
  JOURNAL   Exported May 20, 2021 from SnapGene Server 1.1.58
            http://www.snapgene.com
FEATURES             Location/Qualifiers
     source          1..6272
                     /organism="synthetic DNA construct"
                     /mol_type="other DNA"
     primer_bind     367..389
                     /label=pCAGGS-5
                     /note="Chimeric intron in CAG promoter, forward primer"
     primer_bind     451..470
                     /label=pCAG-F
                     /note="Rabbit beta-globin intron, for pCAG plasmids,
                     forward primer"
     protein_bind    complement(505..538)
                     /label=lox2272
                     /bound_moiety="Cre recombinase"
                     /note="Cre-mediated recombination occurs in the 8-bp core
                     sequence (GGATACTT). lox2272 sites are compatible with each
                     other, but incompatible with loxP or loxN sites (Lee and
                     Saito, 1988)."
     protein_bind    complement(601..634)
                     /label=loxP
                     /bound_moiety="Cre recombinase"
                     /note="Cre-mediated recombination occurs in the 8-bp core
                     sequence (GCATACAT)."
     CDS             complement(645..1997)
                     /codon_start=1
                     /product="improved fluorescent protein-based calcium sensor
                     (Chen et al., 2013)"
                     /label=GCaMP6m
                     /translation="MGSHHHHHHGMASMTGGQQMGRDLYDDDDKDLATMVDSSRRKWNK
                     TGHAVRAIGRLSSLENVYIKADKQKNGIKANFKIRHNIEDGGVQLAYHYQQNTPIGDGP
                     VLLPDNHYLSVQSKLSKDPNEKRDHMVLLEFVTAAGITLGMDELYKGGTGGSMVSKGEE
                     LFTGVVPILVELDGDVNGHKFSVSGEGEGDATYGKLTLKFICTTGKLPVPWPTLVTTLT
                     YGVQCFSRYPDHMKQHDFFKSAMPEGYIQERTIFFKDDGNYKTRAEVKFEGDTLVNRIE
                     LKGIDFKEDGNILGHKLEYNLPDQLTEEQIAEFKEAFSLFDKDGDGTITTKELGTVMRS
                     LGQNPTEAELQDMINEVDADGDGTIDFPEFLTMMARKGSYRDTEEEIREAFGVFDKDGN
                     GYISAAELRHVMTNLGEKLTDEEVDEMIREADIDGDGQVNYEEFVQMMTAK"
     primer_bind     1204..1223
                     /label=EXFP-R
                     /note="For distinguishing EGFP variants, reverse primer"
     primer_bind     1463..1484
                     /label=EGFP-N
                     /note="EGFP, reverse primer"
     primer_bind     complement(1590..1611)
                     /label=EGFP-C
                     /note="EGFP, forward primer"
     regulatory      1892..1901
                     /regulatory_class="other"
                     /note="vertebrate consensus sequence for strong initiation
                     of translation (Kozak, 1987)"
     regulatory      1994..2003
                     /regulatory_class="other"
                     /note="vertebrate consensus sequence for strong initiation
                     of translation (Kozak, 1987)"
     protein_bind    2014..2047
                     /label=lox2272
                     /bound_moiety="Cre recombinase"
                     /note="Cre-mediated recombination occurs in the 8-bp core
                     sequence (GGATACTT). lox2272 sites are compatible with each
                     other, but incompatible with loxP or loxN sites (Lee and
                     Saito, 1988)."
     protein_bind    2118..2151
                     /label=loxP
                     /bound_moiety="Cre recombinase"
                     /note="Cre-mediated recombination occurs in the 8-bp core
                     sequence (GCATACAT)."
     misc_feature    2193..2781
                     /label=WPRE
                     /note="woodchuck hepatitis virus posttranscriptional
                     regulatory element"
     primer_bind     complement(2246..2266)
                     /label=WPRE-R
                     /note="WPRE, reverse primer"
     CDS             complement(2664..2675)
                     /codon_start=1
                     /product="Factor Xa recognition and cleavage site"
                     /label=Factor Xa site
                     /translation="IEGR"
     polyA_signal    2824..2945
                     /label=SV40 poly(A) signal
                     /note="SV40 polyadenylation signal"
     primer_bind     complement(2835..2854)
                     /label=EBV-rev
                     /note="SV40 polyA terminator, reverse primer"
     primer_bind     2889..2908
                     /label=SV40pA-R
                     /note="SV40 polyA, reverse primer"
     repeat_region   3107..3236
                     /label=AAV2 ITR
     primer_bind     complement(3302..3319)
                     /label=L4440
                     /note="L4440 vector, forward primer"
     rep_origin      complement(3473..4061)
                     /direction=LEFT
                     /label=ori
                     /note="high-copy-number ColE1/pMB1/pBR322/pUC origin of
                     replication"
     primer_bind     complement(3553..3572)
                     /label=pBR322ori-F
                     /note="pBR322 origin, forward primer"
     CDS             complement(4232..5092)
                     /codon_start=1
                     /gene="bla"
                     /product="beta-lactamase"
                     /label=AmpR
                     /note="confers resistance to ampicillin, carbenicillin, and
                     related antibiotics"
                     /translation="MSIQHFRVALIPFFAAFCLPVFAHPETLVKVKDAEDQLGARVGYI
                     ELDLNSGKILESFRPEERFPMMSTFKVLLCGAVLSRIDAGQEQLGRRIHYSQNDLVEYS
                     PVTEKHLTDGMTVRELCSAAITMSDNTAANLLLTTIGGPKELTAFLHNMGDHVTRLDRW
                     EPELNEAIPNDERDTTMPVAMATTLRKLLTGELLTLASRQQLIDWMEADKVAGPLLRSA
                     LPAGWFIADKSGAGERGSRGIIAALGPDGKPSRIVVIYTTGSQATMDERNRQIAEIGAS
                     LIKHW"
     primer_bind     4855..4874
                     /label=Amp-R
                     /note="Ampicillin resistance gene, reverse primer"
     promoter        complement(5093..5197)
                     /gene="bla"
                     /label=AmpR promoter
     rep_origin      complement(5223..5678)
                     /direction=LEFT
                     /label=f1 ori
                     /note="f1 bacteriophage origin of replication; arrow
                     indicates direction of (+) strand synthesis"
     primer_bind     complement(5360..5381)
                     /label=F1ori-F
                     /note="F1 origin, forward primer"
     primer_bind     5572..5591
                     /label=F1ori-R
                     /note="F1 origin, reverse primer"
     repeat_region   5750..5879
                     /label=AAV2 ITR
ORIGIN
        1 caatcagagc ggcgcgctcc gaaagtttcc ttttatggcg aggcggcggc ggcggcggcc
       61 ctataaaaag cgaagcgcgc ggcgggcggg agtcgctgcg cgctgccttc gccccgtgcc
      121 ccgctccgcc gccgcctcgc gccgcccgcc ccggctctga ctgaccgcgt tactcccaca
      181 ggtgagcggg cgggacggcc cttctcctcc gggctgtaat tagcgcttgg tttaatgacg
      241 gcttgtttct tttctgtggc tgcgtgaaag ccttgagggg ctccgggagg gccctttgtg
      301 cggggggagc ggctcggggc tgtccgcggg gggacggctg ccttcggggg ggacggggca
      361 gggcggggtt cggcttctgg cgtgtgaccg gcggctctag agcctctgct aaccatgttc
      421 atgccttctt ctttttccta cagctcctgg gcaacgtgct ggttattgtg ctgtctcatc
      481 attttggcaa agaattggat ccccataact tcgtataaag tatcctatac gaagttatat
      541 caaaatagga agaccaatgc ttcaccatcg acccgaattg ccaagcatca ccatcgaccc
      601 ataacttcgt ataatgtatg ctatacgaag ttatactaga gctttcactt cgctgtcatc
      661 atttgtacaa actcttcgta gtttacctga ccatccccat cgatgtctgc ttccctgatc
      721 atttcatcaa cctcttcatc tgttaacttc tctccaaggt ttgtcatcac gtggcgaagc
      781 tctgctgcac tgatgtagcc attgccatcc ttatcaaaca caccgaacgc ttctctaatt
      841 tcttcttccg tgtccctgta gctccctttt cttgccatca ttgtcaggaa ctcagggaag
      901 tcgattgtgc cgtcaccgtc ggcatctact tcattgatca tgtcctgcag ctctgcttct
      961 gtggggttct gccccagaga ccgcatcacc gtccccagct ccttggttgt tattgtccca
     1021 tccccgtcct tgtcaaatag ggagaaagcc tctttaaatt ctgcgatctg ctcttcagtc
     1081 agttggtccg gcaggttgta ctccagcttg tgccccagga tgttgccgtc ctccttgaag
     1141 tcgatgccct tcagctcgat gcggttcacc agggtgtcgc cctcgaactt cacctcggcg
     1201 cgggtcttgt agttgccgtc gtccttgaag aagatggtgc gctcctggat gtagccttcg
     1261 ggcatggcgg acttgaagaa gtcgtgctgc ttcatgtggt cggggtagcg gctgaagcac
     1321 tgcacgccgt aggtcagggt ggtcacgagg gtgggccagg gcacgggcag cttgccggtg
     1381 gtgcagatga acttcagggt cagcttgccg taggtggcat cgccctcacc ctcgccggac
     1441 acgctgaact tgtggccgtt tacgtcgccg tccagctcga ccaggatggg caccaccccg
     1501 gtgaacagct cctcgccctt gctcaccatg ctccctccgg taccgccctt gtacagctcg
     1561 tccatgccga gagtgatccc ggcggcggtc acgaactcca gcaggaccat gtgatcgcgc
     1621 ttctcgttgg ggtctttcga aagtttggac tgcacgctca ggtagtggtt gtcgggcagc
     1681 agcacggggc cgtcgccgat gggggtgttc tgctggtagt ggtaggcgag ctgcacgccg
     1741 ccgtcctcga tgttgtggcg gatcttgaag ttcgccttga tgccgttctt ctgcttgtcg
     1801 gccttgatat agacgttctc gagtgagctc agccgaccta tagctctgac tgcgtgacct
     1861 gtcttattcc acttacgacg tgatgagtcg accatggtgg cgagatcctt atcgtcatcg
     1921 tcgtacagat cccgacccat ttgctgtcca ccagtcatgc tagccatacc atgatgatga
     1981 tgatgatgag aacccatggt ggcggatcct agtataactt cgtataggat actttatacg
     2041 aagttatcat tgggattctt cctattttga tccaagcatc accatcgacc ctctagtcca
     2101 gatctcacca tcgacccata acttcgtata gcatacatta tacgaagtta tgtccctcga
     2161 agaggttcga attcgatatc aagcttatcg ataatcaacc tctggattac aaaatttgtg
     2221 aaagattgac tggtattctt aactatgttg ctccttttac gctatgtgga tacgctgctt
     2281 taatgccttt gtatcatgct attgcttccc gtatggcttt cattttctcc tccttgtata
     2341 aatcctggtt gctgtctctt tatgaggagt tgtggcccgt tgtcaggcaa cgtggcgtgg
     2401 tgtgcactgt gtttgctgac gcaaccccca ctggttgggg cattgccacc acctgtcagc
     2461 tcctttccgg gactttcgct ttccccctcc ctattgccac ggcggaactc atcgccgcct
     2521 gccttgcccg ctgctggaca ggggctcggc tgttgggcac tgacaattcc gtggtgttgt
     2581 cggggaaatc atcgtccttt ccttggctgc tcgcctgtgt tgccacctgg attctgcgcg
     2641 ggacgtcctt ctgctacgtc ccttcggccc tcaatccagc ggaccttcct tcccgcggcc
     2701 tgctgccggc tctgcggcct cttccgcgtc ttcgccttcg ccctcagacg agtcggatct
     2761 ccctttgggc cgcctccccg catcgatacc gtcgacccgg gcggccgctt cgagcagaca
     2821 tgataagata cattgatgag tttggacaaa ccacaactag aatgcagtga aaaaaatgct
     2881 ttatttgtga aatttgtgat gctattgctt tatttgtaac cattataagc tgcaataaac
     2941 aagttaacaa caacaattgc attcatttta tgtttcaggt tcagggggag atgtgggagg
     3001 ttttttaaag caagtaaaac ctctacaaat gtggtaaaat cgataaggat cttcctagag
     3061 catggctacg tagataagta gcatggcggg ttaatcatta actacaagga acccctagtg
     3121 atggagttgg ccactccctc tctgcgcgct cgctcgctca ctgaggccgg gcgaccaaag
     3181 gtcgcccgac gcccgggctt tgcccgggcg gcctcagtga gcgagcgagc gcgcagctgc
     3241 attaatgaat cggccaacgc gcggggagag gcggtttgcg tattgggcgc tcttccgctt
     3301 cctcgctcac tgactcgctg cgctcggtcg ttcggctgcg gcgagcggta tcagctcact
     3361 caaaggcggt aatacggtta tccacagaat caggggataa cgcaggaaag aacatgtgag
     3421 caaaaggcca gcaaaaggcc aggaaccgta aaaaggccgc gttgctggcg tttttccata
     3481 ggctccgccc ccctgacgag catcacaaaa atcgacgctc aagtcagagg tggcgaaacc
     3541 cgacaggact ataaagatac caggcgtttc cccctggaag ctccctcgtg cgctctcctg
     3601 ttccgaccct gccgcttacc ggatacctgt ccgcctttct cccttcggga agcgtggcgc
     3661 tttctcatag ctcacgctgt aggtatctca gttcggtgta ggtcgttcgc tccaagctgg
     3721 gctgtgtgca cgaacccccc gttcagcccg accgctgcgc cttatccggt aactatcgtc
     3781 ttgagtccaa cccggtaaga cacgacttat cgccactggc agcagccact ggtaacagga
     3841 ttagcagagc gaggtatgta ggcggtgcta cagagttctt gaagtggtgg cctaactacg
     3901 gctacactag aagaacagta tttggtatct gcgctctgct gaagccagtt accttcggaa
     3961 aaagagttgg tagctcttga tccggcaaac aaaccaccgc tggtagcggt ggtttttttg
     4021 tttgcaagca gcagattacg cgcagaaaaa aaggatctca agaagatcct ttgatctttt
     4081 ctacggggtc tgacgctcag tggaacgaaa actcacgtta agggattttg gtcatgagat
     4141 tatcaaaaag gatcttcacc tagatccttt taaattaaaa atgaagtttt aaatcaatct
     4201 aaagtatata tgagtaaact tggtctgaca gttaccaatg cttaatcagt gaggcaccta
     4261 tctcagcgat ctgtctattt cgttcatcca tagttgcctg actccccgtc gtgtagataa
     4321 ctacgatacg ggagggctta ccatctggcc ccagtgctgc aatgataccg cgagacccac
     4381 gctcaccggc tccagattta tcagcaataa accagccagc cggaagggcc gagcgcagaa
     4441 gtggtcctgc aactttatcc gcctccatcc agtctattaa ttgttgccgg gaagctagag
     4501 taagtagttc gccagttaat agtttgcgca acgttgttgc cattgctaca ggcatcgtgg
     4561 tgtcacgctc gtcgtttggt atggcttcat tcagctccgg ttcccaacga tcaaggcgag
     4621 ttacatgatc ccccatgttg tgcaaaaaag cggttagctc cttcggtcct ccgatcgttg
     4681 tcagaagtaa gttggccgca gtgttatcac tcatggttat ggcagcactg cataattctc
     4741 ttactgtcat gccatccgta agatgctttt ctgtgactgg tgagtactca accaagtcat
     4801 tctgagaata gtgtatgcgg cgaccgagtt gctcttgccc ggcgtcaata cgggataata
     4861 ccgcgccaca tagcagaact ttaaaagtgc tcatcattgg aaaacgttct tcggggcgaa
     4921 aactctcaag gatcttaccg ctgttgagat ccagttcgat gtaacccact cgtgcaccca
     4981 actgatcttc agcatctttt actttcacca gcgtttctgg gtgagcaaaa acaggaaggc
     5041 aaaatgccgc aaaaaaggga ataagggcga cacggaaatg ttgaatactc atactcttcc
     5101 tttttcaata ttattgaagc atttatcagg gttattgtct catgagcgga tacatatttg
     5161 aatgtattta gaaaaataaa caaatagggg ttccgcgcac atttccccga aaagtgccac
     5221 ctaaattgta agcgttaata ttttgttaaa attcgcgtta aatttttgtt aaatcagctc
     5281 attttttaac caataggccg aaatcggcaa aatcccttat aaatcaaaag aatagaccga
     5341 gatagggttg agtgttgttc cagtttggaa caagagtcca ctattaaaga acgtggactc
     5401 caacgtcaaa ggnnnnnnnn nnnnnnnnnn nnnnnnnnnn nnnnnnnnnn nnnnnnnnnn
     5461 ntnnnnnnnn nnnnnnnnnn nnnnnnnnnn nnnnnnnnnn nnnnnnnnnn nnnnnnnnnn
     5521 nnnnnnnnnn nnnnnnnnnn nnnnnnnnnn nnngnnnnnn nnnnnnnnnn nnnnnnnnnn
     5581 nnnnnnnnnn nnnnnnnnnn nnnnnnnnnn nnnnnnnnnn nnnnnnnnnn nnnnnnnnnn
     5641 nnnnnnnnnn nnnnnnnnnn nnnnnnnnnn nnnnnnnncc cattcgccat tcaggctgcg
     5701 caactgttgg gaagggcgat cggtgcgggc ctcttcgcta ttacgccagc tgcgcgctcg
     5761 ctcgctcact gaggccgccc gggcaaagcc cgggcgtcgg gcgacctttg gtcgcccggc
     5821 ctcagtgagc gagcgagcgc gcagagaggg agtggccaac tccatcacta ggggttcctt
     5881 gtagttaatg attaacccgc catgctactt atctacgtag ccatgctcta ggaagagtac
     5941 cattgacgtc aataatgacg tatgttccca tagtaacgcc aatagggact ttccattgac
     6001 gtcaatgggt ggagtattta cggtaaactg cccacttggc agtacatcaa gtgtatcata
     6061 tgccaagtac gccccctatt gacgtcaatg acggtaaatg gcccgcctgg cattatgccc
     6121 agtacatgac cttatgggac tttcctactt ggcagtacat ctacgtatta gtcatcgcta
     6181 ttaccatggt cgaggtgagc cccacgttct gcttcactct ccccatctcc cccccctccc
     6241 cacccccaat tttgtattta tttatttttt aa
//
